>Addgene plasmid #175314 | pH6HTC_xtHUR-Halo | addgene full sequence | sequence record 349802 | Addgene NGS Result
CAAATTAAGCAGAAGGCCATCCTGACGGATGGCCTTTTTGCGTTTCTACAAACTCTTTTGTTTATTTTTC
TAAATACATTCAAATATGTATCCGCTCATGGATCTCGATCCCGCGAAATTAATACGACTCACTATAGGGT
ATTTTAACTTTACTAAGGAGCGATCGCTTCCGAATTCCTACCGCGGATATCTAGAGCCACCATGGCGTCT
AACGGTTATGGAGACCACATGGATGACGTGTGCAGGGATGACATTGGTAGGACCAATCTAATTGTGAACT
ACCTGCCTCAGAATATGACACAAGATGAACTGCGAAGCCTTTTCAGCAGTATCGGAGAGGTAGAATCTGC
AAAGCTTATTCGGGATAAAGTTGCAGGGCACAGTTTAGGCTATGGTTTTGTGAATTACCTTAATGCAAAA
GATGCAGAAAGAGCAATAAACACTCTTAATGGCCTGAGGCTGCAATCTAAAACTATAAAGGTCTCCGTTG
CTCGTCCAAGTTCAGAATCCATTAAAGATGCTAATTTGTACATCAGCGGGCTCCCAAGGACAATGACACA
AAAAGATGTAGAAGATATGTTTTTACCTTTTGGGCGTATTATCAATTCAAGGGTGCTGGTTGATCAGGCA
ACAGGTTTGTCCCGGGGAGTTGCCTTTATACGGTTTGATAAAAGATCCGAAGCTGAAGAGGCCATTGCCA
GTTTCAATGGACACAAACCACCTGGATCTTCAGAGCCTATTACAGTAAAATTTGCTGCCAATCCAAATCA
GAACAAGAATATGGCCCTTCTTTCACAGCTTTGCCACTCTCCAGCTCGACGATTTGGAGGGCCTGTCCAT
CACCAGGCACAAAGGTTCAGGTTTTCTCCAATGGGTGTAGATCACATGAGCAGCATATCCGGTGTAAATG
TTGCAAGCAGTGCATCTTCTGGTTGGTGCATCTTTATCTACAATCTTGGCCAAGATGCCGATGAAGGAAT
CCTTTGGCAAATGTTTGGGCCTTTTGGAGCAGTCACTAATGTCAAGGTTATTCGTGATTTTAACACCAAC
AAATGTAAAGGTTTTGGTTTTGTGACCATGACAAACTATGAAGAAGCAGCAATGGCTATCGCAAGTCTTA
ATGGCTACCGTCTAGGGGACAAAACCTTACAAGTTTTCTTCAAAACCAGCAAGTCACACAAAGGCGGCTC
CGGCTCCTGCAGGCGAGCTCTCGAGCCAACCACTGAGGATCTGTACTTTCAGAGCGATAACGATGGATCC
GAAATCGGTACTGGCTTTCCATTCGACCCCCATTATGTGGAAGTCCTGGGCGAGCGCATGCACTACGTCG
ATGTTGGTCCGCGCGATGGCACCCCTGTGCTGTTCCTGCACGGTAACCCGACCTCCTCCTACGTGTGGCG
CAACATCATCCCGCATGTTGCACCGACCCATCGCTGCATTGCTCCAGACCTGATCGGTATGGGCAAATCC
GACAAACCAGACCTGGGTTATTTCTTCGACGACCACGTCCGCTTCATGGATGCCTTCATCGAAGCCCTGG
GTCTGGAAGAGGTCGTCCTGGTCATTCACGACTGGGGCTCCGCTCTGGGTTTCCACTGGGCCAAGCGCAA
TCCAGAGCGCGTCAAAGGTATTGCATTTATGGAGTTCATCCGCCCTATCCCGACCTGGGACGAATGGCCA
GAATTTGCCCGCGAGACCTTCCAGGCCTTCCGCACCACCGACGTCGGCCGCAAGCTGATCATCGATCAGA
ACGTTTTTATCGAGGGTACGCTGCCGATGGGTGTCGTCCGCCCGCTGACTGAAGTCGAGATGGACCATTA
CCGCGAGCCGTTCCTGAATCCTGTTGACCGCGAGCCACTGTGGCGCTTCCCAAACGAGCTGCCAATCGCC
GGTGAGCCAGCGAACATCGTCGCGCTGGTCGAAGAATACATGGACTGGCTGCACCAGTCCCCTGTCCCGA
AGCTGCTGTTCTGGGGCACCCCAGGCGTTCTGATCCCACCGGCCGAAGCCGCTCGCCTGGCCAAAAGCCT
GCCTAACTGCAAGGCTGTGGACATCGGCCCGGGTCTGAATCTGCTGCAAGAAGACAACCCGGACCTGATC
GGCAGCGAGATCGCGCGCTGGCTGTCTACTCTGGAGATTTCCGGTCATCATCACCATCACCACTAATAGT
CAACCGCTGAGCAATAACTAGCATAACCCCTTGGGGCCTCTAAACGGGTCTTGAGGGGTTTTTTGCTGAA
AGGAGGAACTATATCCGGTTCGCTTGCTGTCCATAAAACCGCCCAGTCTAGCTATCGCCATGTAAGCCCA
CTGCAAGCTACCTGCTTTCTCTTTGCGCTTGCGTTTTCCCTTGTCCAGATAGCCCAGTAGCTGACATTCA
TCCGGGGTCAGCACCGTTTCTGCGGACTGGCTTTCTACGTAATGGTTTCTTAGACGTCAGGTGGCACTTT
TCGGGGAAATGTGCGCGGAACCCCTATTTGTTTATTTTTCTAAATACATTCAAATATGTATCCGCTCATG
AGACAATAACCCTGATAAATGCTTCAATAATATTGAAAAAGGAAGAGTATGAGTATTCAACATTTCCGTG
TCGCCCTTATTCCCTTTTTTGCGGCATTTTGCCTTCCTGTTTTTGCTCACCCAGAAACGCTGGTGAAAGT
AAAAGATGCTGAAGATCAGTTGGGTGCACGAGTGGGTTACATCGAACTGGATCTCAACAGCGGTAAGATC
CTTGAGAGTTTTCGCCCCGAAGAACGTTTTCCAATGATGAGCACTTTCAAAGTTCTGCTATGTGGCGCGG
TATTATCCCGTATTGACGCCGGGCAAGAGCAACTCGGTCGCCGCATACACTATTCTCAGAATGACTTGGT
TGAGTACTCACCAGTCACAGAAAAGCATCTTACGGATGGCATGACAGTAAGAGAATTATGCAGTGCTGCC
ATAACCATGAGTGATAACACTGCGGCCAACTTACTTCTGACAACTATCGGAGGACCGAAGGAGCTAACCG
CTTTTTTGCACAACATGGGGGATCATGTAACTCGCCTTGATCGTTGGGAACCGGAGCTGAATGAAGCCAT
ACCAAACGACGAGCGTGACACCACGATGCCTGTAGCAATGGCAACAACGTTGCGCAAACTATTAACTGGC
GAACTACTTACTCTAGCTTCCCGGCAACAATTAATAGACTGGATGGAGGCGGATAAAGTTGCAGGACCAC
TTCTGCGCTCGGCCCTTCCGGCTGGCTGGTTTATTGCTGATAAATCTGGAGCCGGTGAGCGTGGGTCTCG
CGGTATCATTGCAGCACTGGGGCCAGATGGTAAGCCCTCCCGTATCGTAGTTATCTACACGACGGGGAGT
CAGGCAACTATGGATGAACGAAATAGACAGATCGCTGAGATAGGTGCCTCACTGATTAAGCATTGGTAAT
TCGAAATGACCGACCAAGCGACGCCCAACCGGTATCAGCTCACTCAAAGGCGGTAATACGGTTATCCACA
GAATCAGGGGATAACGCAGGAAAGAACATGTGAGCAAAAGGCCAGCAAAAGGCCAGGAACCGTAAAAAGG
CCGCGTTGCTGGCGTTTTTCCATAGGCTCCGCCCCCCTGACGAGCATCACAAAAATCGACGCTCAAGTCA
GAGGTGGCGAAACCCGACAGGACTATAAAGATACCAGGCGTTTCCCCCTGGAAGCTCCCTCGTGCGCTCT
CCTGTTCCGACCCTGCCGCTTACCGGATACCTGTCCGCCTTTCTCCCTTCGGGAAGCGTGGCGCTTTCTC
ATAGCTCACGCTGTAGGTATCTCAGTTCGGTGTAGGTCGTTCGCTCCAAGCTGGGCTGTGTGCACGAACC
CCCCGTTCAGCCCGACCGCTGCGCCTTATCCGGTAACTATCGTCTTGAGTCCAACCCGGTAAGACACGAC
TTATCGCCACTGGCAGCAGCCACTGGTAACAGGATTAGCAGAGCGAGGTATGTAGGCGGTGCTACAGAGT
TCTTGAAGTGGTGGCCTAACTACGGCTACACTAGAAGGACAGTATTTGGTATCTGCGCTCTGCTGAAGCC
AGTTACCTTCGGAAAAAGAGTTGGTAGCTCTTGATCCGGCAAACAAACCACCGCTGGTAGCGGTGGTTTT
TTTGTTTGCAAGCAGCAGATTACGCGCAGAAAAAAAGGATTTCAAGAAGATCCTTTGATCTTTTCTACGG
GGTCTGACGCTCAGTGGAACGAAAACTCACGTTAAGGGCATATGATGGTAGTGTGGGGTCTCCCCATGCG
AGAGTAGGGAACTGCCAGGCATCAAATAAAACGAAAGGCTCAGTCGAAAGACTGGGCCTTTCGTTTTATC
TGTTGTTTGTCGGTGAACGCTCTCCTGAGTAGGACAAATCCGCCGGGAGCGGATTTGAACGTTGCGAAGC
AACGGCCCGGAGGGTGGCGGGCAGGACGCCCGCCATAAACTGCCAGGCAT
Features (pLannotate 1.2.2; 12 found; start..end, strand, type, name):
     11..38      +  terminator     rrnB T2 terminator: transcription terminator T2 from the E. coli rrnB gene
     57..100     +  promoter       AmpR promoter (fragment): bla
    120..138     +  promoter       T7 promoter: promoter for bacteriophage T7 RNA polymerase
    208..1182    +  CDS            elavl1: ELAV1_XENTR - Also known as elrA From Xenopus tropicalis (Western clawed frog) (Silurana tropicalis).
   1225..1245    +  CDS            TEV site: tobacco etch virus (TEV) protease recognition and cleavage site
   1261..2144    +  CDS            HaloTag® (fragment): modified bacterial dehalogenase that forms covalent bonds with chloroalkane derivatives
   2188..2235    +  terminator     T7 terminator: transcription terminator for bacteriophage T7 RNA polymerase
   2245..2421    -  CDS            tnpA (fragment): TN5P_ECOLX - Also known as tnp. Experimental evidence at protein level: Swiss-Prot protein existence level 1. Mediates transposition of transposon Tn5 by a 'cut and paste' mechanism. First, the monomeric transposase binds the 19 bp inverted DNA repeats flanking the transposon. Then, dimerization of the DNA- bound transposase creates a synaptic DNA complex. After nicking of the first DNA strand, excision of the transposon proceeds through a series of intermediates. The transposase then mediates the insertion of the transposon at a new site by strand transfer. The activity of the wild- type tran
   2464..2568    +  promoter       AmpR promoter: bla
   2569..3429    +  CDS            AmpR: β-lactamase; bla; confers resistance to ampicillin, carbenicillin, and related antibiotics
   3587..4175    -  rep_origin     ori: high-copy-number ColE1/pMB1/pBR322/pUC origin of replication
   4293..4379    +  terminator     rrnB T1 terminator: Escherichia coli rrnB; transcription terminator T1 from the E. coli rrnB gene
