[The description below was written by a language model from this plasmid's Addgene catalogue record and pLannotate feature annotations shown in this document.]
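Description:
pH6HTC_xtHUR-Halo is a 4,460 nt bacterial and cell-free expression plasmid built on a pH6HTC backbone from which the cer region has been removed. It is maintained in E. coli as a high-copy plasmid through a ColE1/pUC-type origin of replication and selected with ampicillin via a β-lactamase (AmpR) gene driven by its own promoter. The rrnB T1 and T2 terminators lie just upstream of the expression cassette, where they can insulate it from read-through transcription arising elsewhere in the backbone. The annotation also picks up a short AmpR promoter fragment and a partial Tn5 transposase fragment, which appear to be non-functional backbone remnants.

The payload is the Xenopus tropicalis elavl1 coding sequence (HuR/ELAVL1, also called elrA), an RNA-binding protein, inserted by Gibson cloning. Transcription is driven by a T7 promoter and ended by a T7 terminator, so expression depends on T7 RNA polymerase, supplied either by a suitable bacterial host or by an in vitro transcription–translation system. The frog HuR open reading frame is followed in order by a TEV protease recognition site and a HaloTag, and the catalogue entry lists the C-terminal tag as HaloTag-6xHis, although the His tag is not annotated separately in the feature table. HaloTag is a modified dehalogenase that bonds covalently to chloroalkane ligands, allowing irreversible capture on ligand-coated resins or labelling, while the TEV site permits release of HuR from the tag. The stated purpose is production of the HaloTag fusion protein, and the associated publication concerns large-scale identification of RNA-binding protein–RNA interactions.
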