Addgene plasmid #175314: pH6HTC_xtHUR-Halo
Purpose: Production of HaloTag fusion protein
Depositing lab: Claudia Kutter. Depositing organization: Karolinska Institutet. Publication: Large-scale identification of RBP-RNA interactions by RAPseq refines essentials of post-transcriptional gene regulation. Atanasoai I, Papavasileiou S, Preiß N, Kutter C. bioRxiv 2021.11.08.467743 10.1101/2021.11.08.467743.
Backbone
  Vector backbone: pH6HTC_minus_cer-region
  Vector type: Bacterial Expression ; Cell Free Expression
Growth in bacteria
  Bacterial resistance: Ampicillin, 100 μg/mL
  Growth temperature: 37°C
  Growth strain: DH5alpha
  Copy number: High Copy
Gene/Insert
  Gene/Insert name: HUR (alt name: ELAVL1)
  Species: X. tropicalis (frog)
  Entrez Gene: elavl1 (a.k.a. hua, hur, elrA, melg, Xel-1, elav1, MGC69387)
  Tag / fusion protein: HaloTag-6xHis (C terminal on backbone)
  Cloning method: Gibson Cloning
Terms and licenses: Academic/Nonprofit Terms; Industry Terms: Not Available to Industry
Depositor comments: Please visit https://doi.org/10.1101/2021.11.08.467743 for bioRxiv preprint.
How to cite: pH6HTC_xtHUR-Halo was a gift from Claudia Kutter (Addgene plasmid # 175314 ; http://n2t.net/addgene:175314 ; RRID:Addgene_175314)
